Addgene plasmid #26813: pXP116
Purpose: (Empty Backbone)
Depositing lab: Nancy DaSilva & Suzanne Sandmeyer. Depositing organization: University of California, Irvine. Publication: A vector set for systematic metabolic engineering in Saccharomyces cerevisiae. Fang F, Salmon K, Shen MW, Aeling KA, Ito E, Irwin B, Tran UP, Hatfield GW, Da Silva NA, Sandmeyer S. Yeast. 2011 Feb;28(2):123-36. doi: 10.1002/yea.1824. Epub 2010 Oct 8. PubMed 20936606.
Backbone
  Vector backbone: pUC18
  Backbone manufacturer: invitrogen
  Backbone size (bp): 5260
  Modifications to backbone: N/A
  Vector type: Yeast Expression, Cre/Lox
  Selectable markers: TRP1
Growth in bacteria
  Bacterial resistance: Ampicillin, 100 μg/mL
  Growth temperature: 37°C
  Growth strain: DH5alpha
  Copy number: High Copy
Gene/Insert
  Gene/Insert name: None
  Cloning method: Restriction Enzyme; 5′ cloning site SpeI (not destroyed); 3′ cloning site XhoI (not destroyed)
  Sequencing primers: 5′ N/A
Terms and licenses: Academic/Nonprofit Terms; Industry Terms: Not Available to Industry
How to cite: pXP116 was a gift from Nancy DaSilva & Suzanne Sandmeyer (Addgene plasmid # 26813 ; http://n2t.net/addgene:26813 ; RRID:Addgene_26813)
