[The description below was written by a language model from this plasmid's Addgene catalogue record and pLannotate feature annotations shown in this document.]
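Description:
pXP116 is an empty yeast expression backbone of 5,260 bp built on pUC18, part of a vector set designed for systematic metabolic engineering in Saccharomyces cerevisiae. It is an E. coli–yeast shuttle plasmid. In bacteria it replicates from the high-copy ColE1/pUC origin and is selected with ampicillin through the β-lactamase gene. In yeast it carries a CEN6 centromere fused to an autonomously replicating sequence, an arrangement that normally gives stable, low-copy episomal maintenance. Remnants of the pUC lacZα region, lac promoter/operator and multiple cloning site are annotated as fragments, reflecting where the yeast modules were inserted into the parent plasmid.

Yeast selection relies on TRP1, expressed from its own promoter, which complements tryptophan auxotrophy. The marker is flanked by two loxP sites in the same orientation, so Cre recombinase can excise it. This allows the TRP1 marker to be removed and reused in successive rounds of strain engineering, which accounts for the Cre/Lox classification.

No gene is inserted; coding sequences are meant to be cloned between the retained SpeI and XhoI sites. The feature table places a CYC1 transcription terminator on the reverse strand, followed upstream by an unannotated stretch of roughly 700 bp that splits the AmpR promoter annotation into two fragments. This gap is where a yeast promoter driving the cloned gene would be expected. However, neither the catalogue fields nor the annotation identifies that promoter, so its identity is not stated in the record.
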