Features (pLannotate 1.2.2; 20 found; start..end, strand, type, name):
    137..236     +  misc_feature   bom (fragment): basis of mobility region from pBR322
    242..396     -  CDS            lacZα (fragment): LacZα fragment of β-galactosidase; lacZ fragment
    399..439     -  misc_feature   MCS (fragment): pUC18/19 multiple cloning site
    440..473     +  protein_bind   loxP: Cre-mediated recombination occurs in the 8-bp core sequence (GCATACAT). Cre recombinase
    608..755     +  promoter       TRP1 promoter: S. cerevisiae TRP1
    756..1430    +  CDS            TRP1: phosphoribosylanthranilate isomerase, required for tryptophan biosynthesis; S. cerevisiae TRP1; yeast auxotrophic marker
   1479..1512    +  protein_bind   loxP: Cre-mediated recombination occurs in the 8-bp core sequence (GCATACAT). Cre recombinase
   1513..1534    -  misc_feature   MCS (fragment): pUC18/19 multiple cloning site
   1535..2026    -  misc_feature   CEN/ARS: S. cerevisiae CEN6 centromere fused to an autonomously replicating sequence
   2026..2046    -  CDS            lacZα (fragment): LacZα fragment of β-galactosidase; lacZ fragment
   2066..2082    -  protein_bind   lac operator: The lac repressor binds to the lac operator to inhibit transcription in E. coli. This inhibition can be relieved by adding lactose or isopropyl-β-D-thiogalactopyranoside (IPTG). lac repressor encoded by lacI
   2090..2120    -  promoter       lac promoter: promoter for the E. coli lac operon
   2135..2156    -  protein_bind   CAP binding site: CAP binding activates transcription in the presence of cAMP. E. coli catabolite activator protein
   2169..2261    -  CDS            lacI (fragment): lac repressor; lacI; The lac repressor binds to the lac operator to inhibit transcription in E. coli. This inhibition can be relieved by adding lactose or isopropyl-β-D-thiogalactopyranoside (IPTG).
   2444..3032    -  rep_origin     ori: high-copy-number ColE1/pMB1/pBR322/pUC origin of replication
   3203..4063    -  CDS            AmpR: β-lactamase; bla; confers resistance to ampicillin, carbenicillin, and related antibiotics
   4064..4083    -  promoter       AmpR promoter (fragment): bla
   4088..4335    -  terminator     CYC1 terminator: S. cerevisiae CYC1; transcription terminator for CYC1
   5075..5165    -  promoter       AmpR promoter (fragment): bla
   5260..35      +  CDS            rop (fragment) (across the origin): Rop protein, which maintains plasmids at low copy number; rop
>Addgene plasmid #26813 | pXP116 | depositor full sequence | sequence record 12691 | Author sequence
TCGCGCGTTTCGGTGATGACGGTGAAAACCTCTGACACATGCAGCTCCCGGAGACGGTCACAGCTTGTCT
GTAAGCGGATGCCGGGAGCAGACAAGCCCGTCAGGGCGCGTCAGCGGGTGTTGGCGGGTGTCGGGGCTGG
CTTAACTATGCGGCATCAGAGCAGATTGTACTGAGAGTGCACCATATGCGGTGTGAAATACCGCACAGAT
GCGTAAGGAGAAAATACCGCATCAGGCGCCATTCGCCATTCAGGCTGCGCAACTGTTGGGAAGGGCGATC
GGTGCGGGCCTCTTCGCTATTACGCCAGCTGGCGAAAGGGGGATGTGCTGCAAGGCGATTAAGTTGGGTA
ACGCCAGGGTTTTCCCAGTCACGACGTTGTAAAACGACGGCCAGTGCCAAGCTTGCATGCCTGCAGGTCG
ACTCTAGAGGATCCCCGGGATAACTTCGTATAGCATACATTATACGAAGTTATAACGACATTACTATATA
TATAATATAGGAAGCATTTAATAGAACAGCATCGTAATATATGTGTACTTTGCAGTTATGACGCCAGATG
GCAGTAGTGGAAGATATTCTTTATTGAAAAATAGCTTGTCACCTTACGTACAATCTTGATCCGGAGCTTT
TCTTTTTTTGCCGATTAAGAATTAATTCGGTCGAAAAAAGAAAAGGAGAGGGCCAAGAGGGAGGGCATTG
GTGACTATTGAGCACGTGAGTATACGTGATTAAGCACACAAAGGCAGCTTGGAGTATGTCTGTTATTAAT
TTCACAGGTAGTTCTGGTCCATTGGTGAAAGTTTGCGGCTTGCAGAGCACAGAGGCCGCAGAATGTGCTC
TAGATTCCGATGCTGACTTGCTGGGTATTATATGTGTGCCCAATAGAAAGAGAACAATTGACCCGGTTAT
TGCAAGGAAAATTTCAAGTCTTGTAAAAGCATATAAAAATAGTTCAGGCACTCCGAAATACTTGGTTGGC
GTGTTTCGTAATCAACCTAAGGAGGATGTTTTGGCTCTGGTCAATGATTACGGCATTGATATCGTCCAAC
TGCATGGAGATGAGTCGTGGCAAGAATACCAAGAGTTCCTCGGTTTGCCAGTTATTAAAAGACTCGTATT
TCCAAAAGACTGCAACATACTACTCAGTGCAGCTTCACAGAAACCTCATTCGTTTATTCCCTTGTTTGAT
TCAGAAGCAGGTGGGACAGGTGAACTTTTGGATTGGAACTCGATTTCTGACTGGGTTGGAAGGCAAGAGA
GCCCCGAAAGCTTACATTTTATGTTAGCTGGTGGACTGACGCCAGAAAATGTTGGTGATGCGCTTAGATT
AAATGGCGTTATTGGTGTTGATGTAAGCGGAGGTGTGGAGACAAATGGTGTAAAAGACTCTAACAAAATA
GCAAATTTCGTCAAAAATGCTAAGAAATAGGTTATTACTGAGTAGTATTTATTTAAGTATTGTTTGTGCA
CTTGCCTGATAACTTCGTATAGCATACATTATACGAAGTTATCCCGGGTACCGAGCTCGAATTCGTAACT
TACACGCGCCTCGTATCTTTTAATGATGGAATAATTTGGGAATTTACTCTGTGTTTATTTATTTTTATGT
TTTGTATTTGGATTTTAGAAAGTAAATAAAGAAGGTAGAAGAGTTACGGAATGAAGAAAAAAAAATAAAC
AAAGGTTTAAAAAATTTCAACAAAAAGCGTACTTTACATATATATTTATTAGACAAGAAAAGCAGATTAA
ATAGATATACATTCGATTAACGATAAGTAAAATGTAAAATCACAGGATTTTCGTGTGTGGTCTTCTACAC
AGACAAGATGAAACAATTCGGCATTAATACCTGAGAGCAGGAAGAGCAAGATAAAAGGTAGTATTTGTTG
GCGATCCCCCTAGAGTCTTTTACATCTTCGGAAAACAAAAACTATTTTTTCTTTAATTTCTTTTTTTACT
TTCTATTTTTAATTTATATATTTATATTAAAAAATTTAAATTATAATTATTTTTATAGCACGTGATGAAT
TCGTAATCATGGTCATAGCTGTTTCCTGTGTGAAATTGTTATCCGCTCACAATTCCACACAACATACGAG
CCGGAAGCATAAAGTGTAAAGCCTGGGGTGCCTAATGAGTGAGCTAACTCACATTAATTGCGTTGCGCTC
ACTGCCCGCTTTCCAGTCGGGAAACCTGTCGTGCCAGCTGCATTAATGAATCGGCCAACGCGCGGGGAGA
GGCGGTTTGCGTATTGGGCGCTCTTCCGCTTCCTCGCTCACTGACTCGCTGCGCTCGGTCGTTCGGCTGC
GGCGAGCGGTATCAGCTCACTCAAAGGCGGTAATACGGTTATCCACAGAATCAGGGGATAACGCAGGAAA
GAACATGTGAGCAAAAGGCCAGCAAAAGGCCAGGAACCGTAAAAAGGCCGCGTTGCTGGCGTTTTTCCAT
AGGCTCCGCCCCCCTGACGAGCATCACAAAAATCGACGCTCAAGTCAGAGGTGGCGAAACCCGACAGGAC
TATAAAGATACCAGGCGTTTCCCCCTGGAAGCTCCCTCGTGCGCTCTCCTGTTCCGACCCTGCCGCTTAC
CGGATACCTGTCCGCCTTTCTCCCTTCGGGAAGCGTGGCGCTTTCTCATAGCTCACGCTGTAGGTATCTC
AGTTCGGTGTAGGTCGTTCGCTCCAAGCTGGGCTGTGTGCACGAACCCCCCGTTCAGCCCGACCGCTGCG
CCTTATCCGGTAACTATCGTCTTGAGTCCAACCCGGTAAGACACGACTTATCGCCACTGGCAGCAGCCAC
TGGTAACAGGATTAGCAGAGCGAGGTATGTAGGCGGTGCTACAGAGTTCTTGAAGTGGTGGCCTAACTAC
GGCTACACTAGAAGGACAGTATTTGGTATCTGCGCTCTGCTGAAGCCAGTTACCTTCGGAAAAAGAGTTG
GTAGCTCTTGATCCGGCAAACAAACCACCGCTGGTAGCGGTGGTTTTTTTGTTTGCAAGCAGCAGATTAC
GCGCAGAAAAAAAGGATCTCAAGAAGATCCTTTGATCTTTTCTACGGGGTCTGACGCTCAGTGGAACGAA
AACTCACGTTAAGGGATTTTGGTCATGAGATTATCAAAAAGGATCTTCACCTAGATCCTTTTAAATTAAA
AATGAAGTTTTAAATCAATCTAAAGTATATATGAGTAAACTTGGTCTGACAGTTACCAATGCTTAATCAG
TGAGGCACCTATCTCAGCGATCTGTCTATTTCGTTCATCCATAGTTGCCTGACTCCCCGTCGTGTAGATA
ACTACGATACGGGAGGGCTTACCATCTGGCCCCAGTGCTGCAATGATACCGCGAGACCCACGCTCACCGG
CTCCAGATTTATCAGCAATAAACCAGCCAGCCGGAAGGGCCGAGCGCAGAAGTGGTCCTGCAACTTTATC
CGCCTCCATCCAGTCTATTAATTGTTGCCGGGAAGCTAGAGTAAGTAGTTCGCCAGTTAATAGTTTGCGC
AACGTTGTTGCCATTGCTACAGGCATCGTGGTGTCACGCTCGTCGTTTGGTATGGCTTCATTCAGCTCCG
GTTCCCAACGATCAAGGCGAGTTACATGATCCCCCATGTTGTGCAAAAAAGCGGTTAGCTCCTTCGGTCC
TCCGATCGTTGTCAGAAGTAAGTTGGCCGCAGTGTTATCACTCATGGTTATGGCAGCACTGCATAATTCT
CTTACTGTCATGCCATCCGTAAGATGCTTTTCTGTGACTGGTGAGTACTCAACCAAGTCATTCTGAGAAT
AGTGTATGCGGCGACCGAGTTGCTCTTGCCCGGCGTCAATACGGGATAATACCGCGCCACATAGCAGAAC
TTTAAAAGTGCTCATCATTGGAAAACGTTCTTCGGGGCGAAAACTCTCAAGGATCTTACCGCTGTTGAGA
TCCAGTTCGATGTAACCCACTCGTGCACCCAACTGATCTTCAGCATCTTTTACTTTCACCAGCGTTTCTG
GGTGAGCAAAAACAGGAAGGCAAAATGCCGCAAAAAAGGGAATAAGGGCGACACGGAAATGTTGAATACT
CATACTCTTCCTTTTTCAATATTGGCCGCAAATTAAAGCCTTCGAGCGTCCCAAAACCTTCTCAAGCAAG
GTTTTCAGTATAATGTTACATGCGTACACGCGTCTGTACAGAAAAAAAAGAAAAATTTGAAATATAAATA
ACGTTCTTAATACTAACATAACTATAAAAAAATAAATAGGGACCTAGACTTCAGGTTGTCTAACTCCTTC
CTTTTCGGTTAGAGCGGATGTGGGGGGAGGGCGTGAATGTAAGCGTGACATAACTAATTACATGACTCGA
GTGCGCAGATATCACTAGTATATTTGTTGTAAAAAGTAGATAATTACTTCCTTGATGATCTGTAAAAAAG
AGAAAAAGAAAGCATCTAAGAACTTGAAAAACTACGAATTAGAAAAGACCAAATATGTATTTCTTGCATT
GACCAATTTATGCAAGTTTATATATATGTAAATGTAAGTTTCACGAGGTTCTACTAAACTAAACCACCCC
CTTGGTTAGAAGAAAAGAGTGTGTGAGAACAGGCTGTTGTTGTCACACGATTCGGACAATTCTGTTTGAA
AGAGAGAGAGTAACAGTACGATCGAACGAACTTTGCTCTGGAGATCACAGTGGGCATCATAGCATGTGGT
ACTAAACCCTTTCCCGCCATTCCAGAACCTTCGATTGCTTGTTACAAAACCTGTGAGCCGTCGCTAGGAC
CTTGTTGTGTGACGAAATTGGAAGCTGCAATCAATAGGAAGACAGGAAGTCGAGCGTGTCTGGGTTTTTT
CAGTTTTGTTCTTTTTGCAAACAAATCACGAGCGACGGTAATTTCTTTCTCGATAAGAGGCCACGTGCTT
TATGAGGGTAACATCAATTCAAGAAGGAGGGAAACACTTCCTTTTTCTGGCCCTGATAATAGTATGAGGG
TGAAGCCAAAATAAAGGATTCGCGCCCAAATCGGCATCTTTAAATGCAGGTATGCGATAGTTCCTCACTC
TTTCCTTACTCACGAGTAATTCTTGCAAATGCCTAATATTATTGAAGCATTTATCAGGGTTATTGTCTCA
TGAGCGGATACATATTTGAATGTATTTAGAAAAATAAACAAATAGGGGTTCCGCGCACATTTCCCCGAAA
AGTGCCACCTGACGTCTAAGAAACCATTATTATCATGACATTAACCTATAAAAATAGGCGTATCACGAGG
CCCTTTCGTC
