>Addgene plasmid #26813 | pXP116 | addgene partial sequence | sequence record 33057 | 26813 with M13pUC-fwd
TCGACTCTAGAGGATCCCCGGGATAACTTCGTATAGCATACATTATACGAAGTTATAACGACATTACTAT
ATATATAATATAGGAAGCATTTAATAGAACAGCATCGTAATATATGTGTACTTTGCAGTTATGACGCCAG
ATGGCAGTAGTGGAAGATATTCTTTATTGAAAAATAGCTTGTCACCTTACGTACAATCTTGATCCGGAGC
TTTTCTTTTTTTGCCGATTAAGAATTAATTCGGTCGAAAAAAGAAAAGGAGAGGGCCAAGAGGGAGGGCA
TTGGTGACTATTGAGCACGTGAGTATACGTGATTAAGCACACAAAGGCAGCTTGGAGTATGTCTGTTATT
AATTTCACAGGTAGTTCTGGTCCATTGGTGAAAGTTTGCGGCTTGCAGAGCACAGAGGCCGCAGAATGTG
CTCTAGATTCCGATGCTGACTTGCTGGGTATTATATGTGTGCCCAATAGAAAGAGAACAATTGACCCGGT
TATTGCAAGGAAAATTTCAAGTCTTGTAAAAGCATATAAAAATAGTTCAGGCACTCCGAAATACTTGGTT
GGCGTGTTTCGTAATCAACCTAAGGAGGATGTTTTGGCTCTGGTCAATGATTACGGCATTGATATCGTCC
AACTGCATGGAGATGAGTCGTGGCAAGAATACCAAGAGTTCCTCGGTTTGCCAGTTATTAAAAGACTCGT
ATTTCCAAAAGACTGCAACATACTACTCAGTGCAGCTTCACAGAAACCTCATTCGTTTATTCCCTTGTTT
GATTCAGAAGCAGGTGGGACAGGTGAACTTTTGGATTGGAACTCGATTTCTGACTGGGTTGGAAGGCAAG
AGAGCCCCGAAAGCTTACATTTTATGTTAGCTGGTGGACTGACGCCAGAAAATGTTGGTGATGCGCTTAG
A
